Addgene plasmid #234765: lentiCRISPR v2-sgCrls1-1#
Purpose: knockout Crls1
Depositing lab: Judy Lieberman. Depositing organization: Boston Children's Hospital. Publication: Gasdermin D permeabilization of mitochondrial inner and outer membranes accelerates and enhances pyroptosis. Miao R, Jiang C, Chang WY, Zhang H, An J, Ho F, Chen P, Zhang H, Junqueira C, Amgalan D, Liang FG, Zhang J, Evavold CL, Hafner-Bratkovic I, Zhang Z, Fontana P, Xia S, Waldeck-Weiermair M, Pan Y, Michel T, Bar-Peled L, Wu H, Kagan JC, Kitsis RN, Zhang P, Liu X, Lieberman J. Immunity. 2023 Nov 14;56(11):2523-2541.e8. doi: 10.1016/j.immuni.2023.10.004. Epub 2023 Nov 3. PubMed 37924812.
Backbone
  Vector backbone: lentiCRISPRv2
  Backbone manufacturer: Feng Zhang, Addgene plasmid #52961
  Vector type: Lentiviral
  Selectable markers: Blasticidin
Growth in bacteria
  Bacterial resistance: Ampicillin, 100 μg/mL
  Growth temperature: 37°C
  Growth strain: NEB Stable
  Copy number: Unknown
Gene/Insert
  Gene/Insert name: Crls1
  gRNA/shRNA sequence: ATA CCG AAC TCT GCC AAC AC
  Species: M. musculus (mouse)
  Entrez Gene: Crls1 (a.k.a. 0610009I22Rik, 4930557M15Rik, 5730490M08Rik)
Terms and licenses: Academic/Nonprofit Terms; Industry Terms: Not Available to Industry
How to cite: lentiCRISPR v2-sgCrls1-1# was a gift from Judy Lieberman (Addgene plasmid # 234765 ; http://n2t.net/addgene:234765 ; RRID:Addgene_234765)
