[The description below was written by a language model from this plasmid's Addgene catalogue record and pLannotate feature annotations shown in this document.]
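Description:
lentiCRISPR v2-sgCrls1-1# is an all-in-one, third-generation-style lentiviral CRISPR/Cas9 plasmid built on the lentiCRISPRv2 backbone and designed to knock out mouse Crls1. It is propagated in E. coli through a high-copy ColE1/pUC-type origin with ampicillin resistance (AmpR); an f1 origin is also present. The backbone also carries an SV40/EM7-driven bleomycin/Zeocin resistance cassette (BleoR) located outside the proviral region, so it would not be transferred with the virus.

The transfer cassette is framed by a CMV enhancer/promoter-driven truncated HIV-1 5' LTR and a self-inactivating ΔU3 3' LTR, with the Ψ packaging signal, a partial gag segment, the RRE for Rev-dependent export and the cPPT/CTS, so viral genomes can be packaged when helper functions are supplied in trans. Within the provirus, a human U6 RNA polymerase III promoter drives a single guide RNA consisting of a 20-nt Crls1-targeting spacer fused to the S. pyogenes gRNA scaffold. An EF-1α core promoter drives S. pyogenes Cas9. The blasticidin S deaminase gene (BSD) lies directly downstream of Cas9 on the circular map, consistent with co-expression from the same transcript, although no linker such as a 2A peptide is annotated in the feature table. This matches the catalogue's blasticidin selection marker for transduced mammalian cells. A WPRE follows to enhance transcript expression.

The construct is intended for stable delivery of Cas9 and the guide into mouse cells to disrupt Crls1. The "1#" in the name suggests it is one of several guides against this gene. The associated publication concerns gasdermin D permeabilization of mitochondrial membranes during pyroptosis.
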