Features (pLannotate 1.2.2; 34 found; start..end, strand, type, name):
     65..463     +  CDS            BSD: blasticidin S deaminase; Aspergillus terreus BSD; confers resistance to blasticidin
    464..485     +  misc_feature   MCS (fragment): pBluescript multiple cloning site
    488..1076    +  misc_feature   WPRE: woodchuck hepatitis virus posttranscriptional regulatory element
   1127..1146    +  misc_feature   cPPT/CTS (fragment): central polypurine tract and central termination sequence of HIV-1
   1148..1381    +  LTR            3' LTR (ΔU3): self-inactivating 3' long terminal repeat (LTR) from HIV-1
   1413..1637    +  polyA_signal   bGH poly(A) signal: bovine growth hormone polyadenylation signal
   1641..1662    +  promoter       SV40 promoter (fragment): SV40 enhancer and early promoter
   1683..2111    +  rep_origin     f1 ori (sequence partly withheld): f1 bacteriophage origin of replication; arrow indicates direction of (+) strand synthesis
   2125..2454    +  promoter       SV40 promoter: SV40 enhancer and early promoter
   2502..2549    +  promoter       EM7 promoter: synthetic bacterial promoter&nbsp
   2568..2942    +  CDS            BleoR: antibiotic-binding protein; Sh ble from Streptoalloteichus hindustanus; confers resistance to bleomycin, phleomycin, and Zeocin™
   2952..3077    +  CDS            ble (fragment): BLE_KLEPN - Experimental evidence at protein level: Swiss-Prot protein existence level 1. Binding protein with a strong affinity to the bleomycin family of antibiotics. Binds to CL990; an antimitotic-antibiotic compound. From Klebsiella pneumoniae.
   3072..3193    +  polyA_signal   SV40 poly(A) signal: SV40 polyadenylation signal
   3264..3286    -  protein_bind   lac operator (fragment): The lac repressor binds to the lac operator to inhibit transcription in E. coli. This inhibition can be relieved by adding lactose or isopropyl-β-D-thiogalactopyranoside (IPTG). lac repressor encoded by lacI
   3290..3320    -  promoter       lac promoter: promoter for the E. coli lac operon
   3335..3356    -  protein_bind   CAP binding site: CAP binding activates transcription in the presence of cAMP. E. coli catabolite activator protein
   3369..3461    -  CDS            lacI (fragment): lac repressor; lacI; The lac repressor binds to the lac operator to inhibit transcription in E. coli. This inhibition can be relieved by adding lactose or isopropyl-β-D-thiogalactopyranoside (IPTG).
   3644..4232    -  rep_origin     ori: high-copy-number ColE1/pMB1/pBR322/pUC origin of replication
   4403..5263    -  CDS            AmpR: β-lactamase; bla; confers resistance to ampicillin, carbenicillin, and related antibiotics
   5264..5368    -  promoter       AmpR promoter: bla
   5427..5479    -  misc_feature   bom (fragment): basis of mobility region from pBR322
   5634..6013    +  enhancer       CMV enhancer: human cytomegalovirus immediate early enhancer
   6014..6213    +  promoter       CMV promoter: human cytomegalovirus (CMV) immediate early promoter
   6231..6411    +  LTR            5' LTR (truncated): truncated 5' long terminal repeat (LTR) from HIV-1
   6458..6583    +  misc_feature   HIV-1 Ψ: packaging signal of human immunodeficiency virus type 1
   6567..6930    +  CDS            HIV-1 gag (fragment): gag protein from human immunodeficiency virus 1; gag
   7076..7309    +  misc_feature   RRE: The Rev response element (RRE) of HIV-1 allows for Rev-dependent mRNA export from the nucleus to the cytoplasm.
   7686..7786    +  CDS            Rev (fragment): human immunodeficiency virus 1 (HIV-1) Rev protein; rev; enhances nuclear export of unspliced and incompletely spliced viral mRNAs
   7836..7953    +  misc_feature   cPPT/CTS: central polypurine tract and central termination sequence of HIV-1
   8004..8244    +  promoter       U6 promoter: RNA polymerase III promoter for human U6 snRNA
   8274..8349    +  misc_RNA       gRNA scaffold: guide RNA scaffold for the Streptococcus pyogenes CRISPR/Cas9 system
   8367..8385    +  CDS            small t antigen (fragment): SV40 (simian virus 40) small t antigen
   8411..8622    +  promoter       EF-1α core promoter: core promoter for human elongation factor EF-1α
   8647..12750   +  CDS            Cas9: Cas9 (Csn1) endonuclease from the Streptococcus pyogenes Type II CRISPR/Cas system generates RNA-guided double strand breaks in DNA
>Addgene plasmid #234765 | lentiCRISPR v2-sgCrls1-1# | addgene full sequence | sequence record 466840 | Addgene NGS Result
ATCCGGCGCAACAAACTTCTCTCTGCTGAAACAAGCCGGAGATGTCGAAGAGAATCCTGGACCGATGGCC
AAGCCTTTGTCTCAAGAAGAATCCACCCTCATTGAAAGAGCAACGGCTACAATCAACAGCATCCCCATCT
CTGAAGACTACAGCGTCGCCAGCGCAGCTCTCTCTAGCGACGGCCGCATCTTCACTGGTGTCAATGTATA
TCATTTTACTGGGGGACCTTGTGCAGAACTCGTGGTGCTGGGCACTGCTGCTGCTGCGGCAGCTGGCAAC
CTGACTTGTATCGTCGCGATCGGAAATGAGAACAGGGGCATCTTGAGCCCCTGCGGACGGTGCCGACAGG
TGCTTCTCGATCTGCATCCTGGGATCAAAGCCATAGTGAAGGACAGTGATGGACAGCCGACGGCAGTTGG
GATTCGTGAATTGCTGCCCTCTGGTTATGTGTGGGAGGGCTAAGAATTCGATATCAAGCTTATCGGTAAT
CAACCTCTGGATTACAAAATTTGTGAAAGATTGACTGGTATTCTTAACTATGTTGCTCCTTTTACGCTAT
GTGGATACGCTGCTTTAATGCCTTTGTATCATGCTATTGCTTCCCGTATGGCTTTCATTTTCTCCTCCTT
GTATAAATCCTGGTTGCTGTCTCTTTATGAGGAGTTGTGGCCCGTTGTCAGGCAACGTGGCGTGGTGTGC
ACTGTGTTTGCTGACGCAACCCCCACTGGTTGGGGCATTGCCACCACCTGTCAGCTCCTTTCCGGGACTT
TCGCTTTCCCCCTCCCTATTGCCACGGCGGAACTCATCGCCGCCTGCCTTGCCCGCTGCTGGACAGGGGC
TCGGCTGTTGGGCACTGACAATTCCGTGGTGTTGTCGGGGAAATCATCGTCCTTTCCTTGGCTGCTCGCC
TGTGTTGCCACCTGGATTCTGCGCGGGACGTCCTTCTGCTACGTCCCTTCGGCCCTCAATCCAGCGGACC
TTCCTTCCCGCGGCCTGCTGCCGGCTCTGCGGCCTCTTCCGCGTCTTCGCCTTCGCCCTCAGACGAGTCG
GATCTCCCTTTGGGCCGCCTCCCCGCGTCGACTTTAAGACCAATGACTTACAAGGCAGCTGTAGATCTTA
GCCACTTTTTAAAAGAAAAGGGGGGACTGGAAGGGCTAATTCACTCCCAACGAAGACAAGATCTGCTTTT
TGCTTGTACTGGGTCTCTCTGGTTAGACCAGATCTGAGCCTGGGAGCTCTCTGGCTAACTAGGGAACCCA
CTGCTTAAGCCTCAATAAAGCTTGCCTTGAGTGCTTCAAGTAGTGTGTGCCCGTCTGTTGTGTGACTCTG
GTAACTAGAGATCCCTCAGACCCTTTTAGTCAGTGTGGAAAATCTCTAGCAGGGCCCGTTTAAACCCGCT
GATCAGCCTCGACTGTGCCTTCTAGTTGCCAGCCATCTGTTGTTTGCCCCTCCCCCGTGCCTTCCTTGAC
CCTGGAAGGTGCCACTCCCACTGTCCTTTCCTAATAAAATGAGGAAATTGCATCGCATTGTCTGAGTAGG
TGTCATTCTATTCTGGGGGGTGGGGTGGGGCAGGACAGCAAGGGGGAGGATTGGGAAGACAATAGCAGGC
ATGCTGGGGATGCGGTGGGCTCTATGGCTTCTGAGGCGGAAAGAACCAGCTGGGGCTCTAGGGGGTATCC
CC
[124 nt withheld, positions 1683-1806]
C
[91 nt withheld, positions 1808-1898]
A
[49 nt withheld, positions 1900-1948]
CCTTTGACGTTGGAGTCCACGTTCTTT
[37 nt withheld, positions 1976-2012]
ACCCTATCTCGGTCTATTCTTTTGATTTATAAGGGATTTTGCCGATTTCGGCCTATTGGTTAAAAAATGA
GCTGATTTAACAAAAATTTAACGCGAATTAATTCTGTGGAATGTGTGTCAGTTAGGGTGTGGAAAGTCCC
CAGGCTCCCCAGCAGGCAGAAGTATGCAAAGCATGCATCTCAATTAGTCAGCAACCAGGTGTGGAAAGTC
CCCAGGCTCCCCAGCAGGCAGAAGTATGCAAAGCATGCATCTCAATTAGTCAGCAACCATAGTCCCGCCC
CTAACTCCGCCCATCCCGCCCCTAACTCCGCCCAGTTCCGCCCATTCTCCGCCCCATGGCTGACTAATTT
TTTTTATTTATGCAGAGGCCGAGGCCGCCTCTGCCTCTGAGCTATTCCAGAAGTAGTGAGGAGGCTTTTT
TGGAGGCCTAGGCTTTTGCAAAAAGCTCCCGGGAGCTTGTATATCCATTTTCGGATCTGATCAGCACGTG
TTGACAATTAATCATCGGCATAGTATATCGGCATAGTATAATACGACAAGGTGAGGAACTAAACCATGGC
CAAGTTGACCAGTGCCGTTCCGGTGCTCACCGCGCGCGACGTCGCCGGAGCGGTCGAGTTCTGGACCGAC
CGGCTCGGGTTCTCCCGGGACTTCGTGGAGGACGACTTCGCCGGTGTGGTCCGGGACGACGTGACCCTGT
TCATCAGCGCGGTCCAGGACCAGGTGGTGCCGGACAACACCCTGGCCTGGGTGTGGGTGCGCGGCCTGGA
CGAGCTGTACGCCGAGTGGTCGGAGGTCGTGTCCACGAACTTCCGGGACGCCTCCGGGCCGGCCATGACC
GAGATCGGCGAGCAGCCGTGGGGGCGGGAGTTCGCCCTGCGCGACCCGGCCGGCAACTGCGTGCACTTCG
TGGCCGAGGAGCAGGACTGACACGTGCTACGAGATTTCGATTCCACCGCCGCCTTCTATGAAAGGTTGGG
CTTCGGAATCGTTTTCCGGGACGCCGGCTGGATGATCCTCCAGCGCGGGGATCTCATGCTGGAGTTCTTC
GCCCACCCCAACTTGTTTATTGCAGCTTATAATGGTTACAAATAAAGCAATAGCATCACAAATTTCACAA
ATAAAGCATTTTTTTCACTGCATTCTAGTTGTGGTTTGTCCAAACTCATCAATGTATCTTATCATGTCTG
TATACCGTCGACCTCTAGCTAGAGCTTGGCGTAATCATGGTCATAGCTGTTTCCTGTGTGAAATTGTTAT
CCGCTCACAATTCCACACAACATACGAGCCGGAAGCATAAAGTGTAAAGCCTGGGGTGCCTAATGAGTGA
GCTAACTCACATTAATTGCGTTGCGCTCACTGCCCGCTTTCCAGTCGGGAAACCTGTCGTGCCAGCTGCA
TTAATGAATCGGCCAACGCGCGGGGAGAGGCGGTTTGCGTATTGGGCGCTCTTCCGCTTCCTCGCTCACT
GACTCGCTGCGCTCGGTCGTTCGGCTGCGGCGAGCGGTATCAGCTCACTCAAAGGCGGTAATACGGTTAT
CCACAGAATCAGGGGATAACGCAGGAAAGAACATGTGAGCAAAAGGCCAGCAAAAGGCCAGGAACCGTAA
AAAGGCCGCGTTGCTGGCGTTTTTCCATAGGCTCCGCCCCCCTGACGAGCATCACAAAAATCGACGCTCA
AGTCAGAGGTGGCGAAACCCGACAGGACTATAAAGATACCAGGCGTTTCCCCCTGGAAGCTCCCTCGTGC
GCTCTCCTGTTCCGACCCTGCCGCTTACCGGATACCTGTCCGCCTTTCTCCCTTCGGGAAGCGTGGCGCT
TTCTCATAGCTCACGCTGTAGGTATCTCAGTTCGGTGTAGGTCGTTCGCTCCAAGCTGGGCTGTGTGCAC
GAACCCCCCGTTCAGCCCGACCGCTGCGCCTTATCCGGTAACTATCGTCTTGAGTCCAACCCGGTAAGAC
ACGACTTATCGCCACTGGCAGCAGCCACTGGTAACAGGATTAGCAGAGCGAGGTATGTAGGCGGTGCTAC
AGAGTTCTTGAAGTGGTGGCCTAACTACGGCTACACTAGAAGAACAGTATTTGGTATCTGCGCTCTGCTG
AAGCCAGTTACCTTCGGAAAAAGAGTTGGTAGCTCTTGATCCGGCAAACAAACCACCGCTGGTAGCGGTG
GTTTTTTTGTTTGCAAGCAGCAGATTACGCGCAGAAAAAAAGGATCTCAAGAAGATCCTTTGATCTTTTC
TACGGGGTCTGACGCTCAGTGGAACGAAAACTCACGTTAAGGGATTTTGGTCATGAGATTATCAAAAAGG
ATCTTCACCTAGATCCTTTTAAATTAAAAATGAAGTTTTAAATCAATCTAAAGTATATATGAGTAAACTT
GGTCTGACAGTTACCAATGCTTAATCAGTGAGGCACCTATCTCAGCGATCTGTCTATTTCGTTCATCCAT
AGTTGCCTGACTCCCCGTCGTGTAGATAACTACGATACGGGAGGGCTTACCATCTGGCCCCAGTGCTGCA
ATGATACCGCGAGACCCACGCTCACCGGCTCCAGATTTATCAGCAATAAACCAGCCAGCCGGAAGGGCCG
AGCGCAGAAGTGGTCCTGCAACTTTATCCGCCTCCATCCAGTCTATTAATTGTTGCCGGGAAGCTAGAGT
AAGTAGTTCGCCAGTTAATAGTTTGCGCAACGTTGTTGCCATTGCTACAGGCATCGTGGTGTCACGCTCG
TCGTTTGGTATGGCTTCATTCAGCTCCGGTTCCCAACGATCAAGGCGAGTTACATGATCCCCCATGTTGT
GCAAAAAAGCGGTTAGCTCCTTCGGTCCTCCGATCGTTGTCAGAAGTAAGTTGGCCGCAGTGTTATCACT
CATGGTTATGGCAGCACTGCATAATTCTCTTACTGTCATGCCATCCGTAAGATGCTTTTCTGTGACTGGT
GAGTACTCAACCAAGTCATTCTGAGAATAGTGTATGCGGCGACCGAGTTGCTCTTGCCCGGCGTCAATAC
GGGATAATACCGCGCCACATAGCAGAACTTTAAAAGTGCTCATCATTGGAAAACGTTCTTCGGGGCGAAA
ACTCTCAAGGATCTTACCGCTGTTGAGATCCAGTTCGATGTAACCCACTCGTGCACCCAACTGATCTTCA
GCATCTTTTACTTTCACCAGCGTTTCTGGGTGAGCAAAAACAGGAAGGCAAAATGCCGCAAAAAAGGGAA
TAAGGGCGACACGGAAATGTTGAATACTCATACTCTTCCTTTTTCAATATTATTGAAGCATTTATCAGGG
TTATTGTCTCATGAGCGGATACATATTTGAATGTATTTAGAAAAATAAACAAATAGGGGTTCCGCGCACA
TTTCCCCGAAAAGTGCCACCTGACGTCGACGGATCGGGAGATCTCCCGATCCCCTATGGTGCACTCTCAG
TACAATCTGCTCTGATGCCGCATAGTTAAGCCAGTATCTGCTCCCTGCTTGTGTGTTGGAGGTCGCTGAG
TAGTGCGCGAGCAAAATTTAAGCTACAACAAGGCAAGGCTTGACCGACAATTGCATGAAGAATCTGCTTA
GGGTTAGGCGTTTTGCGCTGCTTCGCGATGTACGGGCCAGATATACGCGTTGACATTGATTATTGACTAG
TTATTAATAGTAATCAATTACGGGGTCATTAGTTCATAGCCCATATATGGAGTTCCGCGTTACATAACTT
ACGGTAAATGGCCCGCCTGGCTGACCGCCCAACGACCCCCGCCCATTGACGTCAATAATGACGTATGTTC
CCATAGTAACGCCAATAGGGACTTTCCATTGACGTCAATGGGTGGAGTATTTACGGTAAACTGCCCACTT
GGCAGTACATCAAGTGTATCATATGCCAAGTACGCCCCCTATTGACGTCAATGACGGTAAATGGCCCGCC
TGGCATTATGCCCAGTACATGACCTTATGGGACTTTCCTACTTGGCAGTACATCTACGTATTAGTCATCG
CTATTACCATGGTGATGCGGTTTTGGCAGTACATCAATGGGCGTGGATAGCGGTTTGACTCACGGGGATT
TCCAAGTCTCCACCCCATTGACGTCAATGGGAGTTTGTTTTGGCACCAAAATCAACGGGACTTTCCAAAA
TGTCGTAACAACTCCGCCCCATTGACGCAAATGGGCGGTAGGCGTGTACGGTGGGAGGTCTATATAAGCA
GCGCGTTTTGCCTGTACTGGGTCTCTCTGGTTAGACCAGATCTGAGCCTGGGAGCTCTCTGGCTAACTAG
GGAACCCACTGCTTAAGCCTCAATAAAGCTTGCCTTGAGTGCTTCAAGTAGTGTGTGCCCGTCTGTTGTG
TGACTCTGGTAACTAGAGATCCCTCAGACCCTTTTAGTCAGTGTGGAAAATCTCTAGCAGTGGCGCCCGA
ACAGGGACTTGAAAGCGAAAGGGAAACCAGAGGAGCTCTCTCGACGCAGGACTCGGCTTGCTGAAGCGCG
CACGGCAAGAGGCGAGGGGCGGCGACTGGTGAGTACGCCAAAAATTTTGACTAGCGGAGGCTAGAAGGAG
AGAGATGGGTGCGAGAGCGTCAGTATTAAGCGGGGGAGAATTAGATCGCGATGGGAAAAAATTCGGTTAA
GGCCAGGGGGAAAGAAAAAATATAAATTAAAACATATAGTATGGGCAAGCAGGGAGCTAGAACGATTCGC
AGTTAATCCTGGCCTGTTAGAAACATCAGAAGGCTGTAGACAAATACTGGGACAGCTACAACCATCCCTT
CAGACAGGATCAGAAGAACTTAGATCATTATATAATACAGTAGCAACCCTCTATTGTGTGCATCAAAGGA
TAGAGATAAAAGACACCAAGGAAGCTTTAGACAAGATAGAGGAAGAGCAAAACAAAAGTAAGACCACCGC
ACAGCAAGCGGCCGCTGATCTTCAGACCTGGAGGAGGAGATATGAGGGACAATTGGAGAAGTGAATTATA
TAAATATAAAGTAGTAAAAATTGAACCATTAGGAGTAGCACCCACCAAGGCAAAGAGAAGAGTGGTGCAG
AGAGAAAAAAGAGCAGTGGGAATAGGAGCTTTGTTCCTTGGGTTCTTGGGAGCAGCAGGAAGCACTATGG
GCGCAGCGTCAATGACGCTGACGGTACAGGCCAGACAATTATTGTCTGGTATAGTGCAGCAGCAGAACAA
TTTGCTGAGGGCTATTGAGGCGCAACAGCATCTGTTGCAACTCACAGTCTGGGGCATCAAGCAGCTCCAG
GCAAGAATCCTGGCTGTGGAAAGATACCTAAAGGATCAACAGCTCCTGGGGATTTGGGGTTGCTCTGGAA
AACTCATTTGCACCACTGCTGTGCCTTGGAATGCTAGTTGGAGTAATAAATCTCTGGAACAGATTTGGAA
TCACACGACCTGGATGGAGTGGGACAGAGAAATTAACAATTACACAAGCTTAATACACTCCTTAATTGAA
GAATCGCAAAACCAGCAAGAAAAGAATGAACAAGAATTATTGGAATTAGATAAATGGGCAAGTTTGTGGA
ATTGGTTTAACATAACAAATTGGCTGTGGTATATAAAATTATTCATAATGATAGTAGGAGGCTTGGTAGG
TTTAAGAATAGTTTTTGCTGTACTTTCTATAGTGAATAGAGTTAGGCAGGGATATTCACCATTATCGTTT
CAGACCCACCTCCCAACCCCGAGGGGACCCGACAGGCCCGAAGGAATAGAAGAAGAAGGTGGAGAGAGAG
ACAGAGACAGATCCATTCGATTAGTGAACGGATCGGCACTGCGTGCGCCAATTCTGCAGACAAATGGCAG
TATTCATCCACAATTTTAAAAGAAAAGGGGGGATTGGGGGGTACAGTGCAGGGGAAAGAATAGTAGACAT
AATAGCAACAGACATACAAACTAAAGAATTACAAAAACAAATTACAAAAATTCAAAATTTTCGGGTTTAT
TACAGGGACAGCAGAGATCCAGTTTGGTTAATTAAGGTACCGAGGGCCTATTTCCCATGATTCCTTCATA
TTTGCATATACGATACAAGGCTGTTAGAGAGATAATTAGAATTAATTTGACTGTAAACACAAAGATATTA
GTACAAAATACGTGACGTAGAAAGTAATAATTTCTTGGGTAGTTTGCAGTTTTAAAATTATGTTTTAAAA
TGGACTATCATATGCTTACCGTAACTTGAAAGTATTTCGATTTCTTGGCTTTATATATCTTGTGGAAAGG
ACGAAACACCGATACCGAACTCTGCCAACACGTTTTAGAGCTAGAAATAGCAAGTTAAAATAAGGCTAGT
CCGTTATCAACTTGAAAAAGTGGCACCGAGTCGGTGCTTTTTTGAATTCGCTAGCTAGGTCTTGAAAGGA
GTGGGAATTGGCTCCGGTGCCCGTCAGTGGGCAGAGCGCACATCGCCCACAGTCCCCGAGAAGTTGGGGG
GAGGGGTCGGCAATTGATCCGGTGCCTAGAGAAGGTGGCGCGGGGTAAACTGGGAAAGTGATGTCGTGTA
CTGGCTCCGCCTTTTTCCCGAGGGTGGGGGAGAACCGTATATAAGTGCAGTAGTCGCCGTGAACGTTCTT
TTTCGCAACGGGTTTGCCGCCAGAACACAGGACCGGTTCTAGAGCGCTGCCACCATGGACAAGAAGTACA
GCATCGGCCTGGACATCGGCACCAACTCTGTGGGCTGGGCCGTGATCACCGACGAGTACAAGGTGCCCAG
CAAGAAATTCAAGGTGCTGGGCAACACCGACCGGCACAGCATCAAGAAGAACCTGATCGGAGCCCTGCTG
TTCGACAGCGGCGAAACAGCCGAGGCCACCCGGCTGAAGAGAACCGCCAGAAGAAGATACACCAGACGGA
AGAACCGGATCTGCTATCTGCAAGAGATCTTCAGCAACGAGATGGCCAAGGTGGACGACAGCTTCTTCCA
CAGACTGGAAGAGTCCTTCCTGGTGGAAGAGGATAAGAAGCACGAGCGGCACCCCATCTTCGGCAACATC
GTGGACGAGGTGGCCTACCACGAGAAGTACCCCACCATCTACCACCTGAGAAAGAAACTGGTGGACAGCA
CCGACAAGGCCGACCTGCGGCTGATCTATCTGGCCCTGGCCCACATGATCAAGTTCCGGGGCCACTTCCT
GATCGAGGGCGACCTGAACCCCGACAACAGCGACGTGGACAAGCTGTTCATCCAGCTGGTGCAGACCTAC
AACCAGCTGTTCGAGGAAAACCCCATCAACGCCAGCGGCGTGGACGCCAAGGCCATCCTGTCTGCCAGAC
TGAGCAAGAGCAGACGGCTGGAAAATCTGATCGCCCAGCTGCCCGGCGAGAAGAAGAATGGCCTGTTCGG
AAACCTGATTGCCCTGAGCCTGGGCCTGACCCCCAACTTCAAGAGCAACTTCGACCTGGCCGAGGATGCC
AAACTGCAGCTGAGCAAGGACACCTACGACGACGACCTGGACAACCTGCTGGCCCAGATCGGCGACCAGT
ACGCCGACCTGTTTCTGGCCGCCAAGAACCTGTCCGACGCCATCCTGCTGAGCGACATCCTGAGAGTGAA
CACCGAGATCACCAAGGCCCCCCTGAGCGCCTCTATGATCAAGAGATACGACGAGCACCACCAGGACCTG
ACCCTGCTGAAAGCTCTCGTGCGGCAGCAGCTGCCTGAGAAGTACAAAGAGATTTTCTTCGACCAGAGCA
AGAACGGCTACGCCGGCTACATTGACGGCGGAGCCAGCCAGGAAGAGTTCTACAAGTTCATCAAGCCCAT
CCTGGAAAAGATGGACGGCACCGAGGAACTGCTCGTGAAGCTGAACAGAGAGGACCTGCTGCGGAAGCAG
CGGACCTTCGACAACGGCAGCATCCCCCACCAGATCCACCTGGGAGAGCTGCACGCCATTCTGCGGCGGC
AGGAAGATTTTTACCCATTCCTGAAGGACAACCGGGAAAAGATCGAGAAGATCCTGACCTTCCGCATCCC
CTACTACGTGGGCCCTCTGGCCAGGGGAAACAGCAGATTCGCCTGGATGACCAGAAAGAGCGAGGAAACC
ATCACCCCCTGGAACTTCGAGGAAGTGGTGGACAAGGGCGCTTCCGCCCAGAGCTTCATCGAGCGGATGA
CCAACTTCGATAAGAACCTGCCCAACGAGAAGGTGCTGCCCAAGCACAGCCTGCTGTACGAGTACTTCAC
CGTGTATAACGAGCTGACCAAAGTGAAATACGTGACCGAGGGAATGAGAAAGCCCGCCTTCCTGAGCGGC
GAGCAGAAAAAGGCCATCGTGGACCTGCTGTTCAAGACCAACCGGAAAGTGACCGTGAAGCAGCTGAAAG
AGGACTACTTCAAGAAAATCGAGTGCTTCGACTCCGTGGAAATCTCCGGCGTGGAAGATCGGTTCAACGC
CTCCCTGGGCACATACCACGATCTGCTGAAAATTATCAAGGACAAGGACTTCCTGGACAATGAGGAAAAC
GAGGACATTCTGGAAGATATCGTGCTGACCCTGACACTGTTTGAGGACAGAGAGATGATCGAGGAACGGC
TGAAAACCTATGCCCACCTGTTCGACGACAAAGTGATGAAGCAGCTGAAGCGGCGGAGATACACCGGCTG
GGGCAGGCTGAGCCGGAAGCTGATCAACGGCATCCGGGACAAGCAGTCCGGCAAGACAATCCTGGATTTC
CTGAAGTCCGACGGCTTCGCCAACAGAAACTTCATGCAGCTGATCCACGACGACAGCCTGACCTTTAAAG
AGGACATCCAGAAAGCCCAGGTGTCCGGCCAGGGCGATAGCCTGCACGAGCACATTGCCAATCTGGCCGG
CAGCCCCGCCATTAAGAAGGGCATCCTGCAGACAGTGAAGGTGGTGGACGAGCTCGTGAAAGTGATGGGC
CGGCACAAGCCCGAGAACATCGTGATCGAAATGGCCAGAGAGAACCAGACCACCCAGAAGGGACAGAAGA
ACAGCCGCGAGAGAATGAAGCGGATCGAAGAGGGCATCAAAGAGCTGGGCAGCCAGATCCTGAAAGAACA
CCCCGTGGAAAACACCCAGCTGCAGAACGAGAAGCTGTACCTGTACTACCTGCAGAATGGGCGGGATATG
TACGTGGACCAGGAACTGGACATCAACCGGCTGTCCGACTACGATGTGGACCATATCGTGCCTCAGAGCT
TTCTGAAGGACGACTCCATCGACAACAAGGTGCTGACCAGAAGCGACAAGAACCGGGGCAAGAGCGACAA
CGTGCCCTCCGAAGAGGTCGTGAAGAAGATGAAGAACTACTGGCGGCAGCTGCTGAACGCCAAGCTGATT
ACCCAGAGAAAGTTCGACAATCTGACCAAGGCCGAGAGAGGCGGCCTGAGCGAACTGGATAAGGCCGGCT
TCATCAAGAGACAGCTGGTGGAAACCCGGCAGATCACAAAGCACGTGGCACAGATCCTGGACTCCCGGAT
GAACACTAAGTACGACGAGAATGACAAGCTGATCCGGGAAGTGAAAGTGATCACCCTGAAGTCCAAGCTG
GTGTCCGATTTCCGGAAGGATTTCCAGTTTTACAAAGTGCGCGAGATCAACAACTACCACCACGCCCACG
ACGCCTACCTGAACGCCGTCGTGGGAACCGCCCTGATCAAAAAGTACCCTAAGCTGGAAAGCGAGTTCGT
GTACGGCGACTACAAGGTGTACGACGTGCGGAAGATGATCGCCAAGAGCGAGCAGGAAATCGGCAAGGCT
ACCGCCAAGTACTTCTTCTACAGCAACATCATGAACTTTTTCAAGACCGAGATTACCCTGGCCAACGGCG
AGATCCGGAAGCGGCCTCTGATCGAGACAAACGGCGAAACCGGGGAGATCGTGTGGGATAAGGGCCGGGA
TTTTGCCACCGTGCGGAAAGTGCTGAGCATGCCCCAAGTGAATATCGTGAAAAAGACCGAGGTGCAGACA
GGCGGCTTCAGCAAAGAGTCTATCCTGCCCAAGAGGAACAGCGATAAGCTGATCGCCAGAAAGAAGGACT
GGGACCCTAAGAAGTACGGCGGCTTCGACAGCCCCACCGTGGCCTATTCTGTGCTGGTGGTGGCCAAAGT
GGAAAAGGGCAAGTCCAAGAAACTGAAGAGTGTGAAAGAGCTGCTGGGGATCACCATCATGGAAAGAAGC
AGCTTCGAGAAGAATCCCATCGACTTTCTGGAAGCCAAGGGCTACAAAGAAGTGAAAAAGGACCTGATCA
TCAAGCTGCCTAAGTACTCCCTGTTCGAGCTGGAAAACGGCCGGAAGAGAATGCTGGCCTCTGCCGGCGA
ACTGCAGAAGGGAAACGAACTGGCCCTGCCCTCCAAATATGTGAACTTCCTGTACCTGGCCAGCCACTAT
GAGAAGCTGAAGGGCTCCCCCGAGGATAATGAGCAGAAACAGCTGTTTGTGGAACAGCACAAGCACTACC
TGGACGAGATCATCGAGCAGATCAGCGAGTTCTCCAAGAGAGTGATCCTGGCCGACGCTAATCTGGACAA
AGTGCTGTCCGCCTACAACAAGCACCGGGATAAGCCCATCAGAGAGCAGGCCGAGAATATCATCCACCTG
TTTACCCTGACCAATCTGGGAGCCCCTGCCGCCTTCAAGTACTTTGACACCACCATCGACCGGAAGAGGT
ACACCAGCACCAAAGAGGTGCTGGACGCCACCCTGATCCACCAGAGCATCACCGGCCTGTACGAGACACG
GATCGACCTGTCTCAGCTGGGAGGCGACAAGCGACCTGCCGCCACAAAGAAGGCTGGACAGGCTAAGAAG
AAGAAAGATTACAAAGACGATGACGATAAGGG
